Addgene plasmid #204605: AXBE
Purpose: Mammalian expression of adenine transversion base editor AXBE
Depositing lab: Dali Li. Depositing organization: East China Normal University. Publication: Adenine transversion editors enable precise, efficient A*T-to-C*G base editing in mammalian cells and embryos. Chen L, Hong M, Luan C, Gao H, Ru G, Guo X, Zhang D, Zhang S, Li C, Wu J, Randolph PB, Sousa AA, Qu C, Zhu Y, Guan Y, Wang L, Liu M, Feng B, Song G, Liu DR, Li D. Nat Biotechnol. 2023 Jun 15. doi: 10.1038/s41587-023-01821-9. PubMed 37322276.
Backbone
  Vector backbone: pCMV
  Vector type: Mammalian Expression, CRISPR
Growth in bacteria
  Bacterial resistance: Ampicillin, 100 μg/mL
  Growth temperature: 37°C
  Growth strain: DH5alpha
  Copy number: High Copy
Gene/Insert
  Gene/Insert name: bpNLS-TadA-8e-nSpCas9-mAAG-bpNLS-P2A-GFP
  Insert size (bp): 6726
  Mutation: S. pyogenes Cas9 (D10A)
  Tag / fusion protein: 6*His (C terminal on backbone)
  Cloning method: Gibson Cloning
  Sequencing primers: 5′ CMV-Forward; 3′ BGH-Reverse
Terms and licenses: Academic/Nonprofit Terms; Industry Terms: Not Available to Industry
How to cite: AXBE was a gift from Dali Li (Addgene plasmid # 204605 ; http://n2t.net/addgene:204605 ; RRID:Addgene_204605)
