[The description below was written by a language model from this plasmid's Addgene catalogue record and pLannotate feature annotations shown in this document.]
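Description:
AXBE is a mammalian expression plasmid on a pCMV backbone that encodes an adenine transversion base editor for CRISPR-based genome editing. It is propagated in E. coli through a high-copy ColE1/pUC-type origin and selected with ampicillin via the β-lactamase gene. Short remnants of lac regulatory elements, an SV40 promoter fragment and a bom fragment are also annotated in the backbone, but they appear to be cloning vestiges rather than functional parts. No mammalian selection marker is annotated.

The payload is a single open reading frame of about 6.7 kb, driven by the CMV enhancer and immediate-early promoter and terminated by the bovine growth hormone polyadenylation signal. A T7 promoter lies just upstream of the coding region. According to the record, the fusion reads bpNLS–TadA-8e–nSpCas9–mAAG–bpNLS–P2A–GFP. TadA-8e is an evolved E. coli adenosine deaminase, and the Cas9 is the S. pyogenes D10A nickase. The feature table annotates the Cas9 as two adjoining segments. The N-terminal one carries a "dCas9" label, which reflects only the D10A change. The mAAG domain is an alkyladenine (N-methylpurine) DNA glycosylase, which the annotation tool matched to the human MPG homologue.

In this arrangement, a separately supplied guide RNA directs the nickase to its target, where the deaminase converts adenine to inosine. The glycosylase is presumably there to excise that inosine, so that repair of the resulting abasic site can produce A•T-to-C•G transversions. The bipartite nuclear localisation signals direct the editor to the nucleus. The P2A peptide releases EGFP as a separate protein, which marks transfected cells. The catalogue lists a C-terminal 6×His tag from the backbone, but it is not annotated in the feature table.
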