Features (pLannotate 1.2.2; 19 found; start..end, strand, type, name):
    132..335     +  promoter       CMV promoter: human cytomegalovirus (CMV) immediate early promoter
    377..395     +  promoter       T7 promoter: promoter for bacteriophage T7 RNA polymerase
    466..957     +  CDS            tadA: TADA_ECOLI - Also known as yfhC. Experimental evidence at protein level: Swiss-Prot protein existence level 1. Catalyzes the deamination of adenosine to inosine at the wobble position 34 of tRNA(Arg2). Essential for cell viability. From Escherichia coli (strain K12).
   1060..2661    +  CDS            dCas9(N): N-terminal portion of catalytically inactive Streptococcus pyogenes dCas9 carrying the D10A mutation (Zetsche et al., 2015)
   2662..5156    +  CDS            Cas9(C) (fragment): C-terminal portion of Streptococcus pyogenes Cas9 (Zetsche et al., 2015)
   5416..6207    +  CDS            MPG (fragment): 3MG_HUMAN - Also known as AAG, ANPG, MID1. Experimental evidence at protein level: Swiss-Prot protein existence level 1. Hydrolysis of the deoxyribose N-glycosidic bond to excise 3- methyladenine, and 7-methylguanine from the damaged DNA polymer formed by alkylation lesions. From Homo sapiens (Human).
   6382..7098    +  CDS            EGFP: EGFP is a basic (constitutively fluorescent) green fluorescent protein published in 1996, derived from Aequorea victoria. It is reported to be a rapidly-maturing weak dimer with moderate acid sensitivity.
   7186..7410    +  polyA_signal   bGH poly(A) signal: bovine growth hormone polyadenylation signal
   7414..7435    +  promoter       SV40 promoter (fragment): SV40 enhancer and early promoter
   7440..7456    +  misc_feature   MCS (fragment): pBluescript multiple cloning site
   7505..7521    -  protein_bind   lac operator: The lac repressor binds to the lac operator to inhibit transcription in E. coli. This inhibition can be relieved by adding lactose or isopropyl-β-D-thiogalactopyranoside (IPTG). lac repressor encoded by lacI
   7529..7559    -  promoter       lac promoter: promoter for the E. coli lac operon
   7574..7595    -  protein_bind   CAP binding site: CAP binding activates transcription in the presence of cAMP. E. coli catabolite activator protein
   7608..7700    -  CDS            lacI (fragment): lac repressor; lacI; The lac repressor binds to the lac operator to inhibit transcription in E. coli. This inhibition can be relieved by adding lactose or isopropyl-β-D-thiogalactopyranoside (IPTG).
   7883..8471    -  rep_origin     ori: high-copy-number ColE1/pMB1/pBR322/pUC origin of replication
   8642..9502    -  CDS            AmpR: β-lactamase; bla; confers resistance to ampicillin, carbenicillin, and related antibiotics
   9503..9607    -  promoter       AmpR promoter: bla
   9678..9722    -  misc_feature   bom (fragment): basis of mobility region from pBR322
   9953..131     +  enhancer       CMV enhancer (across the origin): human cytomegalovirus immediate early enhancer
>Addgene plasmid #204605 | AXBE | addgene full sequence | sequence record 404718 | Addgene NGS Result
ATATGCCAAGTACGCCCCCTATTGACGTCAATGACGGTAAATGGCCCGCCTGGCATTATGCCCAGTACAT
GACCTTATGGGACTTTCCTACTTGGCAGTACATCTACGTATTAGTCATCGCTATTACCATGGTGATGCGG
TTTTGGCAGTACATCAATGGGCGTGGATAGCGGTTTGACTCACGGGGATTTCCAAGTCTCCACCCCATTG
ACGTCAATGGGAGTTTGTTTTGGCACCAAAATCAACGGGACTTTCCAAAATGTCGTAACAACTCCGCCCC
ATTGACGCAAATGGGCGGTAGGCGTGTACGGTGGGAGGTCTATATAAGCAGAGCTGGTTTAGTGAACCGT
CAGATCCGCTAGAGATCCGCGGCCGCTAATACGACTCACTATAGGGAGAGCCGCCACCATGAAACGGACA
GCCGACGGAAGCGAGTTCGAGTCACCAAAGAAGAAGCGGAAAGTCTCTGAGGTGGAGTTTTCCCACGAGT
ACTGGATGAGACATGCCCTGACCCTGGCCAAGAGGGCACGGGATGAGAGGGAGGTGCCTGTGGGAGCCGT
GCTGGTGCTGAACAATAGAGTGATCGGCGAGGGCTGGAACAGAGCCATCGGCCTGCACGACCCAACAGCC
CATGCCGAAATTATGGCCCTGAGACAGGGCGGCCTGGTCATGCAGAACTACAGACTGATTGACGCCACCC
TGTACGTGACATTCGAGCCTTGCGTGATGTGCGCCGGCGCCATGATCCACTCTAGGATCGGCCGCGTGGT
GTTTGGCGTGAGGAACTCAAAAAGAGGCGCCGCAGGCTCCCTGATGAACGTGCTGAACTACCCCGGCATG
AATCACCGCGTCGAAATTACCGAGGGAATCCTGGCAGATGAATGTGCCGCCCTGCTGTGCGATTTCTATC
GGATGCCTAGACAGGTGTTCAATGCTCAGAAGAAGGCCCAGAGCTCCATCAACTCCGGAGGATCTAGCGG
AGGCTCCTCTGGCTCTGAGACACCTGGCACAAGCGAGAGCGCAACACCTGAAAGCAGCGGGGGCAGCAGC
GGGGGGTCAGACAAGAAGTACAGCATCGGCCTGGCCATCGGCACCAACTCTGTGGGCTGGGCCGTGATCA
CCGACGAGTACAAGGTGCCCAGCAAGAAATTCAAGGTGCTGGGCAACACCGACCGGCACAGCATCAAGAA
GAACCTGATCGGAGCCCTGCTGTTCGACAGCGGCGAAACAGCCGAGGCCACCCGGCTGAAGAGAACCGCC
AGAAGAAGATACACCAGACGGAAGAACCGGATCTGCTATCTGCAAGAGATCTTCAGCAACGAGATGGCCA
AGGTGGACGACAGCTTCTTCCACAGACTGGAAGAGTCCTTCCTGGTGGAAGAGGATAAGAAGCACGAGCG
GCACCCCATCTTCGGCAACATCGTGGACGAGGTGGCCTACCACGAGAAGTACCCCACCATCTACCACCTG
AGAAAGAAACTGGTGGACAGCACCGACAAGGCCGACCTGCGGCTGATCTATCTGGCCCTGGCCCACATGA
TCAAGTTCCGGGGCCACTTCCTGATCGAGGGCGACCTGAACCCCGACAACAGCGACGTGGACAAGCTGTT
CATCCAGCTGGTGCAGACCTACAACCAGCTGTTCGAGGAAAACCCCATCAACGCCAGCGGCGTGGACGCC
AAGGCCATCCTGTCTGCCAGACTGAGCAAGAGCAGACGGCTGGAAAATCTGATCGCCCAGCTGCCCGGCG
AGAAGAAGAATGGCCTGTTCGGAAACCTGATTGCCCTGAGCCTGGGCCTGACCCCCAACTTCAAGAGCAA
CTTCGACCTGGCCGAGGATGCCAAACTGCAGCTGAGCAAGGACACCTACGACGACGACCTGGACAACCTG
CTGGCCCAGATCGGCGACCAGTACGCCGACCTGTTTCTGGCCGCCAAGAACCTGTCCGACGCCATCCTGC
TGAGCGACATCCTGAGAGTGAACACCGAGATCACCAAGGCCCCCCTGAGCGCCTCTATGATCAAGAGATA
CGACGAGCACCACCAGGACCTGACCCTGCTGAAAGCTCTCGTGCGGCAGCAGCTGCCTGAGAAGTACAAA
GAGATTTTCTTCGACCAGAGCAAGAACGGCTACGCCGGCTACATTGACGGCGGAGCCAGCCAGGAAGAGT
TCTACAAGTTCATCAAGCCCATCCTGGAAAAGATGGACGGCACCGAGGAACTGCTCGTGAAGCTGAACAG
AGAGGACCTGCTGCGGAAGCAGCGGACCTTCGACAACGGCAGCATCCCCCACCAGATCCACCTGGGAGAG
CTGCACGCCATTCTGCGGCGGCAGGAAGATTTTTACCCATTCCTGAAGGACAACCGGGAAAAGATCGAGA
AGATCCTGACCTTCCGCATCCCCTACTACGTGGGCCCTCTGGCCAGGGGAAACAGCAGATTCGCCTGGAT
GACCAGAAAGAGCGAGGAAACCATCACCCCCTGGAACTTCGAGGAAGTGGTGGACAAGGGCGCTTCCGCC
CAGAGCTTCATCGAGCGGATGACCAACTTCGATAAGAACCTGCCCAACGAGAAGGTGCTGCCCAAGCACA
GCCTGCTGTACGAGTACTTCACCGTGTATAACGAGCTGACCAAAGTGAAATACGTGACCGAGGGAATGAG
AAAGCCCGCCTTCCTGAGCGGCGAGCAGAAAAAGGCCATCGTGGACCTGCTGTTCAAGACCAACCGGAAA
GTGACCGTGAAGCAGCTGAAAGAGGACTACTTCAAGAAAATCGAGTGCTTCGACTCCGTGGAAATCTCCG
GCGTGGAAGATCGGTTCAACGCCTCCCTGGGCACATACCACGATCTGCTGAAAATTATCAAGGACAAGGA
CTTCCTGGACAATGAGGAAAACGAGGACATTCTGGAAGATATCGTGCTGACCCTGACACTGTTTGAGGAC
AGAGAGATGATCGAGGAACGGCTGAAAACCTATGCCCACCTGTTCGACGACAAAGTGATGAAGCAGCTGA
AGCGGCGGAGATACACCGGCTGGGGCAGGCTGAGCCGGAAGCTGATCAACGGCATCCGGGACAAGCAGTC
CGGCAAGACAATCCTGGATTTCCTGAAGTCCGACGGCTTCGCCAACAGAAACTTCATGCAGCTGATCCAC
GACGACAGCCTGACCTTTAAAGAGGACATCCAGAAAGCCCAGGTGTCCGGCCAGGGCGATAGCCTGCACG
AGCACATTGCCAATCTGGCCGGCAGCCCCGCCATTAAGAAGGGCATCCTGCAGACAGTGAAGGTGGTGGA
CGAGCTCGTGAAAGTGATGGGCCGGCACAAGCCCGAGAACATCGTGATCGAAATGGCCAGAGAGAACCAG
ACCACCCAGAAGGGACAGAAGAACAGCCGCGAGAGAATGAAGCGGATCGAAGAGGGCATCAAAGAGCTGG
GCAGCCAGATCCTGAAAGAACACCCCGTGGAAAACACCCAGCTGCAGAACGAGAAGCTGTACCTGTACTA
CCTGCAGAATGGGCGGGATATGTACGTGGACCAGGAACTGGACATCAACCGGCTGTCCGACTACGATGTG
GACCATATCGTGCCTCAGAGCTTTCTGAAGGACGACTCCATCGACAACAAGGTGCTGACCAGAAGCGACA
AGAACCGGGGCAAGAGCGACAACGTGCCCTCCGAAGAGGTCGTGAAGAAGATGAAGAACTACTGGCGGCA
GCTGCTGAACGCCAAGCTGATTACCCAGAGAAAGTTCGACAATCTGACCAAGGCCGAGAGAGGCGGCCTG
AGCGAACTGGATAAGGCCGGCTTCATCAAGAGACAGCTGGTGGAAACCCGGCAGATCACAAAGCACGTGG
CACAGATCCTGGACTCCCGGATGAACACTAAGTACGACGAGAATGACAAGCTGATCCGGGAAGTGAAAGT
GATCACCCTGAAGTCCAAGCTGGTGTCCGATTTCCGGAAGGATTTCCAGTTTTACAAAGTGCGCGAGATC
AACAACTACCACCACGCCCACGACGCCTACCTGAACGCCGTCGTGGGAACCGCCCTGATCAAAAAGTACC
CTAAGCTGGAAAGCGAGTTCGTGTACGGCGACTACAAGGTGTACGACGTGCGGAAGATGATCGCCAAGAG
CGAGCAGGAAATCGGCAAGGCTACCGCCAAGTACTTCTTCTACAGCAACATCATGAACTTTTTCAAGACC
GAGATTACCCTGGCCAACGGCGAGATCCGGAAGCGGCCTCTGATCGAGACAAACGGCGAAACCGGGGAGA
TCGTGTGGGATAAGGGCCGGGATTTTGCCACCGTGCGGAAAGTGCTGAGCATGCCCCAAGTGAATATCGT
GAAAAAGACCGAGGTGCAGACAGGCGGCTTCAGCAAAGAGTCTATCCTGCCCAAGAGGAACAGCGATAAG
CTGATCGCCAGAAAGAAGGACTGGGACCCTAAGAAGTACGGCGGCTTCGACAGCCCCACCGTGGCCTATT
CTGTGCTGGTGGTGGCCAAAGTGGAAAAGGGCAAGTCCAAGAAACTGAAGAGTGTGAAAGAGCTGCTGGG
GATCACCATCATGGAAAGAAGCAGCTTCGAGAAGAATCCCATCGACTTTCTGGAAGCCAAGGGCTACAAA
GAAGTGAAAAAGGACCTGATCATCAAGCTGCCTAAGTACTCCCTGTTCGAGCTGGAAAACGGCCGGAAGA
GAATGCTGGCCTCTGCCGGCGAACTGCAGAAGGGAAACGAACTGGCCCTGCCCTCCAAATATGTGAACTT
CCTGTACCTGGCCAGCCACTATGAGAAGCTGAAGGGCTCCCCCGAGGATAATGAGCAGAAACAGCTGTTT
GTGGAACAGCACAAGCACTACCTGGACGAGATCATCGAGCAGATCAGCGAGTTCTCCAAGAGAGTGATCC
TGGCCGACGCTAATCTGGACAAAGTGCTGTCCGCCTACAACAAGCACCGGGATAAGCCCATCAGAGAGCA
GGCCGAGAATATCATCCACCTGTTTACCCTGACCAATCTGGGAGCCCCTGCCGCCTTCAAGTACTTTGAC
ACCACCATCGACCGGAAGAGGTACACCAGCACCAAAGAGGTGCTGGACGCCACCCTGATCCACCAGAGCA
TCACCGGCCTGTACGAGACACGGATCGACCTGTCTCAGCTGGGAGGTGACTCTGGCGGATCTAGCGGTGG
ATCTAGCGGCTCTGAGACCCCTGGAACATCCGAATCCGCCACTCCAGAGAGCAGCGGAGGCTCTTCTGGA
GGATCACCGGCGCGGGGCGGCTCAGCCCGTCCAGGGAGAGGCGCACTGAAGCCCGTGAGCGTGACCCTGC
TGCCCGACACCGAGCAGCCCCCCTTCTTAGGCAGAGCGCGTAGACCTGGCAATGCTAGAGCGGGGAGCCT
GGTGACAGGATACCACGAGGTGGGCCAGATGCCCGCCCCCCTGAGCAGAAAGATCGGCCAGAAGAAGCAG
AGACTGGCCGATAGCGAGCAGCAGCAGACCCCCAAGGAGAGACTGCTGAGCACCCCCGGCCTGAGAAGAA
GCATCTACTTCAGCAGCCCCGAGGACCACAGCGGCAGACTGGGCCCAGAGTTTTTCGACCAGCCCGCCGT
GACCCTGGCCAGAGCCTTCCTGGGCCAGGTGCTGGTGAGAAGACTGGCCGACGGCACCGAGCTGAGAGGC
AGAATCGTGGAGACCGAGGCCTACTTGGGACCCGAGGACGAGGCCGCCCACAGCAGAGGAGGCAGACAGA
CCCCCAGAAACAGAGGCATGTTCATGAAGCCCGGCACCCTGTACGTGTACCTGATCTACGGCATGTACTT
CTGCTTGAACGTGAGCTCTCAGGGCGCCGGCGCCTGCGTACTCCTCAGAGCCCTGGAGCCCCTGGAGGGC
CTGGAGACCATGAGACAGCTGAGAAACAGCCTGAGAAAGAGCACCGTGGGCAGAAGCCTGAAGGACAGAG
AGCTGTGCAGCGGCCCCAGCAAGCTGTGCCAGGCCCTGGCCATCGACAAGAGCTTCGACCAGAGAGACTT
GGCGCAAGATGACGCCGTGTGGCTGGAACACGGGCCCTTGGAGAGCAGCAGCCCAGCCGTAGTGGTGGCG
GCCGCCAGAATCGGCATCGGCCACGCCGGCGAGTGGACCCAGAAGCCCCTGAGATTCTACGTGCAGGGCA
GCCCCTGGGTGAGCGTGGTGGACAGAGTGGCCGAGCAGATGGACCAGCCCCAGCAGACCGCCTGCAGCGA
GGGCCTGCTGATCGTGCAGAAGTCTGGCGGCTCAAAAAGAACCGCCGACGGCAGCGAATTCGAGCCCAAG
AAGAAGAGGAAAGTCGGAAGCGGAGCTACTAACTTCAGCCTGCTGAAGCAGGCTGGAGACGTGGAGGAGA
ACCCTGGACCTATGGTGAGCAAGGGCGAGGAGCTGTTCACCGGGGTGGTGCCCATCCTGGTCGAGCTGGA
CGGCGACGTAAACGGCCACAAGTTCAGCGTGTCCGGCGAGGGCGAGGGCGATGCCACCTACGGCAAGCTG
ACCCTGAAGTTCATCTGCACCACCGGCAAGCTGCCCGTGCCCTGGCCCACCCTCGTGACCACCCTGACCT
ATGGAGTGCAGTGCTTCAGCCGCTACCCCGACCACATGAAGCAGCACGACTTCTTCAAGTCCGCCATGCC
CGAAGGCTACGTCCAGGAGCGCACCATCTTCTTCAAGGACGACGGCAACTACAAGACCCGCGCCGAGGTG
AAGTTCGAGGGCGACACCCTGGTGAACCGCATCGAGCTGAAGGGCATCGACTTCAAGGAGGACGGCAACA
TCCTGGGGCACAAGCTGGAGTACAACTACAACAGCCACAACGTCTATATCATGGCCGACAAGCAGAAGAA
CGGCATCAAGGTGAACTTCAAGATCCGCCACAACATCGAGGACGGCAGCGTGCAGCTCGCCGACCACTAC
CAGCAGAACACCCCCATCGGCGACGGCCCCGTGCTGCTGCCCGACAACCACTACCTGAGCACCCAGTCCG
CCCTGAGCAAAGACCCCAACGAGAAGCGCGATCACATGGTCCTGCTGGAGTTCGTGACCGCCGCCGGGAT
CACTCTCGGCATGGACGAGCTGTACAAGTCTGGTGGTTCTCCCAAGAAGAAGAGGAAAGTCTAACCGGTC
ATCATCACCATCACCATTGAGTTTAAACCCGCTGATCAGCCTCGACTGTGCCTTCTAGTTGCCAGCCATC
TGTTGTTTGCCCCTCCCCCGTGCCTTCCTTGACCCTGGAAGGTGCCACTCCCACTGTCCTTTCCTAATAA
AATGAGGAAATTGCATCGCATTGTCTGAGTAGGTGTCATTCTATTCTGGGGGGTGGGGTGGGGCAGGACA
GCAAGGGGGAGGATTGGGAAGACAATAGCAGGCATGCTGGGGATGCGGTGGGCTCTATGGCTTCTGAGGC
GGAAAGAACCAGCTGGGGCTCGATACCGTCGACCTCTAGCTAGAGCTTGGCGTAATCATGGTCATAGCTG
TTTCCTGTGTGAAATTGTTATCCGCTCACAATTCCACACAACATACGAGCCGGAAGCATAAAGTGTAAAG
CCTAGGGTGCCTAATGAGTGAGCTAACTCACATTAATTGCGTTGCGCTCACTGCCCGCTTTCCAGTCGGG
AAACCTGTCGTGCCAGCTGCATTAATGAATCGGCCAACGCGCGGGGAGAGGCGGTTTGCGTATTGGGCGC
TCTTCCGCTTCCTCGCTCACTGACTCGCTGCGCTCGGTCGTTCGGCTGCGGCGAGCGGTATCAGCTCACT
CAAAGGCGGTAATACGGTTATCCACAGAATCAGGGGATAACGCAGGAAAGAACATGTGAGCAAAAGGCCA
GCAAAAGGCCAGGAACCGTAAAAAGGCCGCGTTGCTGGCGTTTTTCCATAGGCTCCGCCCCCCTGACGAG
CATCACAAAAATCGACGCTCAAGTCAGAGGTGGCGAAACCCGACAGGACTATAAAGATACCAGGCGTTTC
CCCCTGGAAGCTCCCTCGTGCGCTCTCCTGTTCCGACCCTGCCGCTTACCGGATACCTGTCCGCCTTTCT
CCCTTCGGGAAGCGTGGCGCTTTCTCATAGCTCACGCTGTAGGTATCTCAGTTCGGTGTAGGTCGTTCGC
TCCAAGCTGGGCTGTGTGCACGAACCCCCCGTTCAGCCCGACCGCTGCGCCTTATCCGGTAACTATCGTC
TTGAGTCCAACCCGGTAAGACACGACTTATCGCCACTGGCAGCAGCCACTGGTAACAGGATTAGCAGAGC
GAGGTATGTAGGCGGTGCTACAGAGTTCTTGAAGTGGTGGCCTAACTACGGCTACACTAGAAGAACAGTA
TTTGGTATCTGCGCTCTGCTGAAGCCAGTTACCTTCGGAAAAAGAGTTGGTAGCTCTTGATCCGGCAAAC
AAACCACCGCTGGTAGCGGTGGTTTTTTTGTTTGCAAGCAGCAGATTACGCGCAGAAAAAAAGGATCTCA
AGAAGATCCTTTGATCTTTTCTACGGGGTCTGACACTCAGTGGAACGAAAACTCACGTTAAGGGATTTTG
GTCATGAGATTATCAAAAAGGATCTTCACCTAGATCCTTTTAAATTAAAAATGAAGTTTTAAATCAATCT
AAAGTATATATGAGTAAACTTGGTCTGACAGTTACCAATGCTTAATCAGTGAGGCACCTATCTCAGCGAT
CTGTCTATTTCGTTCATCCATAGTTGCCTGACTCCCCGTCGTGTAGATAACTACGATACGGGAGGGCTTA
CCATCTGGCCCCAGTGCTGCAATGATACCGCGAGACCCACGCTCACCGGCTCCAGATTTATCAGCAATAA
ACCAGCCAGCCGGAAGGGCCGAGCGCAGAAGTGGTCCTGCAACTTTATCCGCCTCCATCCAGTCTATTAA
TTGTTGCCGGGAAGCTAGAGTAAGTAGTTCGCCAGTTAATAGTTTGCGCAACGTTGTTGCCATTGCTACA
GGCATCGTGGTGTCACGCTCGTCGTTTGGTATGGCTTCATTCAGCTCCGGTTCCCAACGATCAAGGCGAG
TTACATGATCCCCCATGTTGTGCAAAAAAGCGGTTAGCTCCTTCGGTCCTCCGATCGTTGTCAGAAGTAA
GTTGGCCGCAGTGTTATCACTCATGGTTATGGCAGCACTGCATAATTCTCTTACTGTCATGCCATCCGTA
AGATGCTTTTCTGTGACTGGTGAGTACTCAACCAAGTCATTCTGAGAATAGTGTATGCGGCGACCGAGTT
GCTCTTGCCCGGCGTCAATACGGGATAATACCGCGCCACATAGCAGAACTTTAAAAGTGCTCATCATTGG
AAAACGTTCTTCGGGGCGAAAACTCTCAAGGATCTTACCGCTGTTGAGATCCAGTTCGATGTAACCCACT
CGTGCACCCAACTGATCTTCAGCATCTTTTACTTTCACCAGCGTTTCTGGGTGAGCAAAAACAGGAAGGC
AAAATGCCGCAAAAAAGGGAATAAGGGCGACACGGAAATGTTGAATACTCATACTCTTCCTTTTTCAATA
TTATTGAAGCATTTATCAGGGTTATTGTCTCATGAGCGGATACATATTTGAATGTATTTAGAAAAATAAA
CAAATAGGGGTTCCGCGCACATTTCCCCGAAAAGTGCCACCTGACGTCGACGGATCGGGAGATCGATCTC
CCGATCCCCTAGGGTCGACTCTCAGTACAATCTGCTCTGATGCCGCATAGTTAAGCCAGTATCTGCTCCC
TGCTTGTGTGTTGGAGGTCGCTGAGTAGTGCGCGAGCAAAATTTAAGCTACAACAAGGCAAGGCTTGACC
GACAATTGCATGAAGAATCTGCTTAGGGTTAGGCGTTTTGCGCTGCTTCGCGATGTACGGGCCAGATATA
CGCGTTGACATTGATTATTGACTAGTTATTAATAGTAATCAATTACGGGGTCATTAGTTCATAGCCCATA
TATTGAGTTCCGCGTTACATAACTTACGGTAAATGGCCCGCCTGGCTGACCGCCCAACGACCCCCGCCCA
TTGACGTCAATAATGACGTATGTTCCCATAGTAACGCCAATAGGGACTTTCCATTGACGTCAATGGGTGG
AGTATTTACGGTAAACTGCCCACTTGGCAGTACATCAAGTGTATC
